Addgene plasmid #32557: pUCBB-ntH6-eGFP
Depositing lab: Claudia Schmidt-dannert. Depositing organization: University of Minnesota. Publication: Optimized compatible set of BioBrick vectors for metabolic pathway engineering. Vick JE, Johnson ET, Choudhary S, Bloch SE, Lopez-Gallego F, Srivastava P, Tikh IB, Wawrzyn GT, Schmidt-Dannert C. Appl Microbiol Biotechnol. 2011 Dec;92(6):1275-86. Epub 2011 Oct 28. 10.1007/s00253-011-3633-4 PubMed 22033566.
Backbone
  Vector backbone: pUCBB
  Backbone size w/o insert (bp): 2455
  Modifications to backbone: Added N-terminal 6 His tag and Thrombin clevage site between the BglII site and NdeI site. Genes cloned with ndeI are inframe with the tag. In addition, a stop codon was placed inframe with the C-terminal XhoI site.
  Vector type: Bacterial Expression, Synthetic Biology
Growth in bacteria
  Bacterial resistance: Ampicillin, 100 μg/mL
  Growth temperature: 37°C
  Growth strain: DH5alpha
  Copy number: High Copy
Gene/Insert
  Gene/Insert name: eGFP
  Insert size (bp): 719
  Entrez Gene: eGFP (a.k.a. pPRS3a_01)
  Promoter: Consitutive lac
  Tag / fusion protein: 6 His tag with Thrombin site (N terminal on backbone)
  Cloning method: Restriction Enzyme; 5′ cloning site NdeI (not destroyed); 3′ cloning site NsiI (not destroyed)
  Sequencing primers: 5′ pBBinF (CATCCTGAACTTATCTAGACC); 3′ pBBinR (GCAGGTCCTGAAGTTAACTAG)
Terms and licenses: Academic/Nonprofit Terms; Industry Terms: Not Available to Industry
How to cite: pUCBB-ntH6-eGFP was a gift from Claudia Schmidt-dannert (Addgene plasmid # 32557 ; http://n2t.net/addgene:32557 ; RRID:Addgene_32557)
