[The description below was written by a language model from this plasmid's Addgene catalogue record and pLannotate feature annotations shown in this document.]
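Description:
pUCBB-ntH6-eGFP is a small (about 3.2 kb) bacterial expression plasmid from a set of compatible BioBrick-style vectors built for metabolic pathway engineering in E. coli. It is based on the pUCBB backbone, which carries a high-copy ColE1/pUC-type origin of replication and a β-lactamase gene under its own promoter for ampicillin selection. Transcription terminators, including a his operon terminator, flank the expression cassette and help insulate it from the rest of the plasmid.

The payload is an eGFP coding sequence (mammalian codon-optimized enhanced GFP) expressed from a lac promoter that the record describes as constitutive; a CAP binding site lies just upstream of it, and no lac operator is annotated. The backbone was modified to place an N-terminal 6xHis tag and a thrombin cleavage site between the BglII and NdeI sites, so any gene cloned through NdeI is in frame with the tag and can be purified by metal-affinity chromatography, with the tag removed afterwards by thrombin. The short "capTEV fragment" called by the automated annotation immediately upstream of the thrombin site most likely corresponds to this His tag rather than to a full composite tag. The record also notes a stop codon placed in frame with the C-terminal XhoI site. A His-tag-like fragment is annotated downstream of eGFP, but the record lists only the N-terminal tag, so it is presumably not part of the expressed protein.

eGFP was inserted between NdeI and NsiI, both of which are retained. It can therefore serve as a fluorescent reporter of expression from this vector and as a placeholder to be swapped for a gene of interest when building tagged proteins or multi-gene pathways.
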