Features (pLannotate 1.2.2; 12 found; start..end, strand, type, name):
      2..61      +  terminator     his operon terminator: This putative transcriptin terminator from the E. coli his operon has a 2-bp deletion introduced during synthesis. Its efficiency has not been determined.
    256..844     -  rep_origin     ori: high-copy-number ColE1/pMB1/pBR322/pUC origin of replication
   1015..1875    -  CDS            AmpR: β-lactamase; bla; confers resistance to ampicillin, carbenicillin, and related antibiotics
   1876..1980    -  promoter       AmpR promoter: bla
   2070..2113    -  terminator     bacterial terminator: putative bacterial transcription terminator
   2175..2196    +  protein_bind   CAP binding site: CAP binding activates transcription in the presence of cAMP. E. coli catabolite activator protein
   2211..2241    +  promoter       lac promoter: promoter for the E. coli lac operon
   2290..2306    +  CDS            capTEV™ (fragment): composite tag for in vivo biotinylation, TEV protease cleavage, and 6xHis tagging
   2317..2334    +  CDS            thrombin site: thrombin recognition and cleavage site
   2338..3057    +  CDS            EGFP: the original enhanced GFP (Yang et al., 1996) mammalian codon-optimized
   3092..3109    +  CDS            7xHis (fragment): 6xHis affinity tag
   3113..3149    -  misc_feature   bom (fragment): basis of mobility region from pBR322
>Addgene plasmid #32557 | pUCBB-ntH6-eGFP | depositor full sequence | sequence record 37557 | pUCBB-ntH6-eGFP sequence 3174 bps
GTCCGGCAAAAAAACGGGCAAGGTGTCACCACCCTGCCCTTTTTCTTTAAAACCGAAAAGATTACTTCGC
GTTATGCAGGCTTCCTCGCTCACTGACTCGCTGCGCTCGGTCGTTCGGCTGCGGCGAGCGGTATCAGCTC
ACTCAAAGGCGGTAATACGGTTATCCACAGAATCAGGGGATAACGCAGGAAAGAACATGTGAGCAAAAGG
CCAGCAAAAGGCCAGGAACCGTAAAAAGGCCGCGTTGCTGGCGTTTTTCCATAGGCTCCGCCCCCCTGAC
GAGCATCACAAAAATCGACGCTCAAGTCAGAGGTGGCGAAACCCGACAGGACTATAAAGATACCAGGCGT
TTCCCCCTGGAAGCTCCCTCGTGCGCTCTCCTGTTCCGACCCTGCCGCTTACCGGATACCTGTCCGCCTT
TCTCCCTTCGGGAAGCGTGGCGCTTTCTCATAGCTCACGCTGTAGGTATCTCAGTTCGGTGTAGGTCGTT
CGCTCCAAGCTGGGCTGTGTGCACGAACCCCCCGTTCAGCCCGACCGCTGCGCCTTATCCGGTAACTATC
GTCTTGAGTCCAACCCGGTAAGACACGACTTATCGCCACTGGCAGCAGCCACTGGTAACAGGATTAGCAG
AGCGAGGTATGTAGGCGGTGCTACAGAGTTCTTGAAGTGGTGGCCTAACTACGGCTACACTAGAAGGACA
GTATTTGGTATCTGCGCTCTGCTGAAGCCAGTTACCTTCGGAAAAAGAGTTGGTAGCTCTTGATCCGGCA
AACAAACCACCGCTGGTAGCGGTGGTTTTTTTGTTTGCAAGCAGCAGATTACGCGCAGAAAAAAAGGATC
TCAAGAAGATCCTTTGATCTTTTCTACGGGGTCTGACGCTCAGTGGAACGAAAACTCACGTTAAGGGATT
TTGGTCATGAGATTATCAAAAAGGATCTTCACCTAGATCCTTTTAAATTAAAAATGAAGTTTTAAATCAA
TCTAAAGTATATATGAGTAAACTTGGTCTGACAGTTACCAATGCTTAATCAGTGAGGCACCTATCTCAGC
GATCTGTCTATTTCGTTCATCCATAGTTGCCTGACTCCCCGTCGTGTAGATAACTACGATACGGGAGGGC
TTACCATCTGGCCCCAGTGCTGCAATGATACCGCGAGACCCACGCTCACCGGCTCCAGATTTATCAGCAA
TAAACCAGCCAGCCGGAAGGGCCGAGCGCAGAAGTGGTCCTGCAACTTTATCCGCCTCCATCCAGTCTAT
TAATTGTTGCCGGGAAGCTAGAGTAAGTAGTTCGCCAGTTAATAGTTTGCGCAACGTTGTTGCCATTGCT
ACAGGCATCGTGGTGTCACGCTCGTCGTTTGGTATGGCTTCATTCAGCTCCGGTTCCCAACGATCAAGGC
GAGTTACATGATCCCCCATGTTGTGCAAAAAAGCGGTTAGCTCCTTCGGTCCTCCGATCGTTGTCAGAAG
TAAGTTGGCCGCAGTGTTATCACTCATGGTTATGGCAGCACTGCATAATTCTCTTACTGTCATGCCATCC
GTAAGATGCTTTTCTGTGACTGGTGAGTACTCAACCAAGTCATTCTGAGAATAGTGTATGCGGCGACCGA
GTTGCTCTTGCCCGGCGTCAATACGGGATAATACCGCGCCACATAGCAGAACTTTAAAAGTGCTCATCAT
TGGAAAACGTTCTTCGGGGCGAAAACTCTCAAGGATCTTACCGCTGTTGAGATCCAGTTCGATGTAACCC
ACTCGTGCACCCAACTGATCTTCAGCATCTTTTACTTTCACCAGCGTTTCTGGGTGAGCAAAAACAGGAA
GGCAAAATGCCGCAAAAAAGGGAATAAGGGCGACACGGAAATGTTGAATACTCATACTCTTCCTTTTTCA
ATATTATTGAAGCATTTATCAGGGTTATTGTCTCATGAGCGGATACATATTTGAATGTATTTAGAAAAAT
AAACAAATAGGGGTTCCGCGCACATTTCCCCGAAAAGTGCCACCTGACGTCTAAGAAACCATTATTATCA
TGACATTAACCTATAAAAATAGGCGTATCACGAGGCAGAATTTCAGATAAAAAAAATCCTTAGCTTTCGC
TAAGGATGATTTCTGGAATTCATCCTGAACTTATCTAGACCCGACTGGAAAGCGGGCAGTGAGCGCAACG
CAATTAATGTGAGTTAGCTCACTCATTAGGCACCCCAGGCTTTACACTTTATGCTTCCGGCTCGTATGTT
GTGTGGAATTGTGAGCGTCTAGTAGAAGGAGAGATCTATGGGCAGCAGCCATCATCATCATCATCACAGC
AGCGGCCTGGTGCCGCGCGGCAGCCATATGGTGAGCAAGGGCGAGGAGCTGTTCACCGGGGTGGTGCCCA
TCCTGGTCGAGCTGGACGGCGACGTAAACGGCCACAAGTTCAGCGTGTCCGGCGAGGGCGAGGGCGATGC
CACCTACGGCAAGCTGACCCTGAAGTTCATCTGCACCACCGGCAAGCTGCCCGTGCCCTGGCCCACCCTC
GTGACCACCCTGACCTACGGCGTGCAGTGCTTCAGCCGCTACCCCGACCACATGAAGCAGCACGACTTCT
TCAAGTCCGCCATGCCCGAAGGCTACGTCCAGGAGCGCACCATCTTCTTCAAGGACGACGGCAACTACAA
GACCCGCGCCGAGGTGAAGTTCGAGGGCGACACCCTGGTGAACCGCATCGAGCTGAAGGGCATCGACTTC
AAGGAGGACGGCAACATCCTGGGGCACAAGCTGGAGTACAACTACAACAGCCACAACGTCTATATCATGG
CCGACAAGCAGAAGAACGGCATCAAGGTGAACTTCAAGATCCGCCACAACATCGAGGACGGCAGCGTGCA
GCTCGCCGACCACTACCAGCAGAACACCCCCATCGGCGACGGCCCCGTGCTGCTGCCCGACAACCACTAC
CTGAGCACCCAGTCCGCCCTGAGCAAAGACCCCAACGAGAAGCGCGATCACATGGTCCTGCTGGAGTTCG
TGACCGCCGCCGGGATCACTCTCGGCATGGACGAGCTGTACAAGTAAATGCATCCATGGCGGCCGCCTCG
AGTGAGTCGAGCATCACCATCACCATCACTGATTCTCCTTACGCATCTGTGCGGTATTTCACACCGCATG
TACTAGTTAACTTCAGGACCTGCA
