>Addgene plasmid #32557 | pUCBB-ntH6-eGFP | addgene partial sequence | sequence record 38607 | EGFP-N 5'-CGTCGCCGTCCAGCTCGACCAG-3'
GCTCCTCGCCCTTGCTCACCATATGGCTGCCGCGCGGCACCAGGCCGCTGCTGTGATGATGATGATGATG
GCTGCTGCCCATAGATCTCCTCCTTCTACTAGACGCTCACAATTCCACACAACATACGAGCCGGAAGCAT
AAAGTGTAAAGCCTGGGGTGCCTAATGAGTGAGCTAACTCACATTAATTGCGTTGCGCTCACTGCCCGCT
TTCCAGTCGGGTCTAGATAAGTTCAGGATGAATTCCAGAAATCATCCTTAGCGAAAGCTAAGGATTTTTT
TTATCTGAAATTCTGCCTCGTGATACGCCTATTTTTATAGGTTAATGTCATGATAATAATGGTTTCTTAG
ACGTCAGGTGGCACTTTTCGGGGAAATGTGCGCGGAACCCCTATTTGTTTATTTTTCTAAATACATTCAA
ATATGTATCCGCTCATGAGACAATAACCCTGATAAATGCTTCAATAATATTGAAAAAGGAAGAGTATGAG
TATTCAACATTTCCGTGTCGCCCTTATTCCCTTTTTTGCGGCATTTTGCCTTCCTGTTTTTGCTCACCCA
GAAACGCTGGTGAAAGTAAAAGATGCTGAAGATCAGTTGGGTGCACGAGTGGGTTACATCGAACTGGATC
TCAACAGCGGTAAGATCCTTGAGAGTTTTCGCCCCGAAGAACGTTTTCCAATGATGAGCACTTTTAAAGT
TCTGCTATGTGGCGCGGTATTATCCCGTATTGACGCCGGGCAAGAGCAACTCGGTCGCCGCATACACTAT
TCTCAGAATGACTTGGTTGAGTACTCACCAGTCACAGAAAAGCATCTTACGGATGGCATGACAGTAAGAG
AATTATGCAGTGCTGCCATAACCATGAGTGATAACACTGCGGCC
