>Addgene plasmid #32557 | pUCBB-ntH6-eGFP | addgene partial sequence | sequence record 38608 | EGFP-C 5'-CATGGTCCTGCTGGAGTTCGTG-3'
TCGGCATGGACGAGCTGTACNAGTAAATGCATCCATGGCGGCCGCCTCGAGTGAGTCGAGCATCACCATC
ACCATCACTGATTCTCCTTACGCATCTGTGCGGTATTTCACACCGCATGTACTAGTTAACTTCAGGACCT
GCAGTCCGGCAAAAAAGGGCAAGGTGTCACCACCCTGCCCTTTTTCTTTAAAACCGAAAAGATTACTTCG
CGTTATGCAGGCTTCCTCGCTCACTGACTCGCTGCGCTCGGTCGTTCGGCTGCGGCGAGCGGTATCAGCT
CACTCAAAGGCGGTAATACGGTTATCCACAGAATCAGGGGATAACGCAGGAAAGAACATGTGAGCAAAAG
GCCAGCAAAAGGCCAGGAACCGTAAAAAGGCCGCGTTGCTGGCGTTTTTCCACAGGCTCCGCCCCCCTGA
CGAGCATCACAAAAATCGACGCTCAAGTCAGAGGTGGCGAAACCCGACAGGACTATAAAGATACCAGGCG
TTTCCCCCTGGAAGCTCCCTCGTGCGCTCTCCTGTTCCGACCCTGCCGCTTACCGGATACCTGTCCGCCT
TTCTCCCTTCGGGAAGCGTGGCGCTTTCTCATAGCTCACGCTGTAGGTATCTCAGTTCGGTGTAGGTCGT
TCGCTCCAAGCTGGGCTGTGTGCACGAACCCCCCGTTCAGCCCGACCGCTGCGCCTTATCCGGTAACTAT
CGTCTTGAGTCCAACCCGGTAAGACACGACTTATCGCCACTGGCAGCAGCCACTGGTAACAGGATTAGCA
GAGCGAGGTATGTAGGCGGTGCTACAGAGTTCTTGAAGTGGTGGCCTAACTACGGCTACACTAGAAGAAC
AGTATTTGGTATCTGCGCTCTGCTGAGCAGTACCT
